Addgene plasmid #116854: NES-EGFP-cPHx2
Purpose: PI(3,4)P2 biosensor
Depositing lab: Gerry Hammond. Depositing organization: University of Pittsburgh (University, School of Medicine, and Cancer Institute). Publication: A high-avidity biosensor reveals plasma membrane PI(3,4)P2 is predominantly a class I PI3K signaling product. Goulden BD, Pacheco J, Dull A, Zewe JP, Deiters A, Hammond GRV. J Cell Biol. 2019 Mar 4;218(3):1066-1079. doi: 10.1083/jcb.201809026. Epub 2018 Dec 27. PubMed 30591513.
Backbone
  Vector backbone: pEGFP-C1
  Backbone manufacturer: Clontech
  Total vector size (bp): 5766
  Vector type: Mammalian Expression
  Selectable markers: Neomycin (select with G418)
Growth in bacteria
  Bacterial resistance: Kanamycin, 50 μg/mL
  Growth temperature: 37°C
  Growth strain: DH5alpha
  Copy number: High Copy
Gene/Insert
  Gene/Insert name: PLEKHA1 (alt name: TAPP1)
  Species: H. sapiens (human)
  Insert size (bp): 483
  Mutation: amino acids 169-329 (tandem dimer)
  Entrez Gene: PLEKHA1 (a.k.a. TAPP1)
  Tag / fusion protein: EGFP (N terminal on insert); X.leavis map2k1.L(32-44) (N terminal on insert)
  Cloning method: Gibson Cloning
  Sequencing primers: 5′ EGFP-C1; 3′ SV40-pArev
Terms and licenses: Academic/Nonprofit Terms; Industry Terms: Not Available to Industry
Depositor comments: Please visit https://www.biorxiv.org/content/early/2018/09/06/410811 for bioRxiv preprint.
How to cite: NES-EGFP-cPHx2 was a gift from Gerry Hammond (Addgene plasmid # 116854 ; http://n2t.net/addgene:116854 ; RRID:Addgene_116854)
