[The description below was written by a language model from this plasmid's Addgene catalogue record and pLannotate feature annotations shown in this document.]
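Description:
NES-EGFP-cPHx2 is a 5,766 bp mammalian expression plasmid built on the Clontech pEGFP-C1 backbone that encodes a genetically encoded fluorescent biosensor for the phosphoinositide PI(3,4)P2. It is maintained in E. coli at high copy through a ColE1/pUC-type origin and also carries an f1 phage origin. A single Tn5 aminoglycoside phosphotransferase (NeoR/KanR) gene sits behind tandem bacterial (bla-type) and SV40 early promoters and ends in an HSV TK polyadenylation signal. It therefore provides kanamycin resistance in bacteria and G418 selection in mammalian cells. The short ble, large T antigen and bGH poly(A) fragments reported by the annotation are partial matches rather than functional cassettes.

The payload is driven by the human CMV immediate-early enhancer and promoter and terminated by the SV40 poly(A) signal. According to the catalogue fields, the open reading frame begins with a nuclear export sequence taken from Xenopus laevis map2k1 (residues 32–44). This element is not separately annotated in the feature table, though it would fit the gap between the promoter and EGFP. It is followed by EGFP, a short linker derived from the multiple cloning site, and two tandem copies of residues 169–329 of human PLEKHA1 (TAPP1), the C-terminal PH domain region. TAPP1 binds PI(3,4)P2 specifically over other phosphoinositides, and duplicating the domain is intended to raise the probe's avidity for membranes containing this lipid. The export signal should keep unbound probe in the cytoplasm rather than the nucleus. The construct is used by transfection into mammalian cells, where relocation of green fluorescence to membranes reports PI(3,4)P2 in live-cell imaging, for example when studying PI3K signalling.
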