Features (pLannotate 1.2.2; 17 found; start..end, strand, type, name):
     61..364     +  enhancer       CMV enhancer: human cytomegalovirus immediate early enhancer
    365..568     +  promoter       CMV promoter: human cytomegalovirus (CMV) immediate early promoter
    658..1374    +  CDS            EGFP: EGFP is a basic (constitutively fluorescent) green fluorescent protein published in 1996, derived from Aequorea victoria. It is reported to be a rapidly-maturing weak dimer with moderate acid sensitivity.
   1375..1410    +  misc_feature   MCS (fragment): multiple cloning site
   1411..1902    +  CDS            PLEKHA1 (fragment): PKHA1_HUMAN - Also known as TAPP1. Experimental evidence at protein level: Swiss-Prot protein existence level 1. Binds specifically to phosphatidylinositol 3,4-diphosphate (PtdIns3,4P2), but not to other phosphoinositides. May recruit other proteins to the plasma membrane. From Homo sapiens (Human).
   1918..2400    +  CDS            PLEKHA1 (fragment): PKHA1_HUMAN - Also known as TAPP1. Experimental evidence at protein level: Swiss-Prot protein existence level 1. Binds specifically to phosphatidylinositol 3,4-diphosphate (PtdIns3,4P2), but not to other phosphoinositides. May recruit other proteins to the plasma membrane. From Homo sapiens (Human).
   2403..2430    +  misc_feature   MCS (fragment): multiple cloning site
   2447..2531    +  CDS            large T antigen (fragment): large T antigen from SV40 (simian virus 40)
   2554..2675    +  polyA_signal   SV40 poly(A) signal: SV40 polyadenylation signal
   2709..3137    -  rep_origin     f1 ori (sequence partly withheld): f1 bacteriophage origin of replication; arrow indicates direction of (+) strand synthesis
   3164..3268    +  promoter       AmpR promoter: bla
   3270..3627    +  promoter       SV40 promoter: SV40 enhancer and early promoter
   3662..4456    +  CDS            NeoR/KanR: aminoglycoside phosphotransferase from Tn5; aph(3')-II (or nptII); confers resistance to neomycin, kanamycin, and G418 (Geneticin®)
   4477..4629    +  CDS            ble (fragment): BLE_KLEPN - Experimental evidence at protein level: Swiss-Prot protein existence level 1. Binding protein with a strong affinity to the bleomycin family of antibiotics. Binds to CL990; an antimitotic-antibiotic compound. From Klebsiella pneumoniae.
   4688..4735    +  polyA_signal   HSV TK poly(A) signal: herpes simplex virus thymidine kinase polyadenylation signal (Cole and Stacy, 1985)
   4826..4842    -  polyA_signal   bGH poly(A) signal (fragment): bovine growth hormone polyadenylation signal
   5064..5652    +  rep_origin     ori: high-copy-number ColE1/pMB1/pBR322/pUC origin of replication
>Addgene plasmid #116854 | NES-EGFP-cPHx2 | depositor full sequence | sequence record 219801 | NES-EGFP-cPHx2 sequence 5766 bps
TAGTTATTAATAGTAATCAATTACGGGGTCATTAGTTCATAGCCCATATATGGAGTTCCGCGTTACATAA
CTTACGGTAAATGGCCCGCCTGGCTGACCGCCCAACGACCCCCGCCCATTGACGTCAATAATGACGTATG
TTCCCATAGTAACGCCAATAGGGACTTTCCATTGACGTCAATGGGTGGAGTATTTACGGTAAACTGCCCA
CTTGGCAGTACATCAAGTGTATCATATGCCAAGTACGCCCCCTATTGACGTCAATGACGGTAAATGGCCC
GCCTGGCATTATGCCCAGTACATGACCTTATGGGACTTTCCTACTTGGCAGTACATCTACGTATTAGTCA
TCGCTATTACCATGGTGATGCGGTTTTGGCAGTACATCAATGGGCGTGGATAGCGGTTTGACTCACGGGG
ATTTCCAAGTCTCCACCCCATTGACGTCAATGGGAGTTTGTTTTGGCACCAAAATCAACGGGACTTTCCA
AAATGTCGTAACAACTCCGCCCCATTGACGCAAATGGGCGGTAGGCGTGTACGGTGGGAGGTCTATATAA
GCAGAGCTGGTTTAGTGAACCGTCAGATCCGCTAGCCACCATGGCTCTGCAGAAAAAGTTGGAAGAGCTT
GAGCTGGATGAGGCACCGGTCGCCACCATGGTGAGCAAGGGCGAGGAGCTGTTCACCGGGGTGGTGCCCA
TCCTGGTCGAGCTGGACGGCGACGTAAACGGCCACAAGTTCAGCGTGTCCGGCGAGGGCGAGGGCGATGC
CACCTACGGCAAGCTGACCCTGAAGTTCATCTGCACCACCGGCAAGCTGCCCGTGCCCTGGCCCACCCTC
GTGACCACCCTGACCTACGGCGTGCAGTGCTTCAGCCGCTACCCCGACCACATGAAGCAGCACGACTTCT
TCAAGTCCGCCATGCCCGAAGGCTACGTCCAGGAGCGCACCATCTTCTTCAAGGACGACGGCAACTACAA
GACCCGCGCCGAGGTGAAGTTCGAGGGCGACACCCTGGTGAACCGCATCGAGCTGAAGGGCATCGACTTC
AAGGAGGACGGCAACATCCTGGGGCACAAGCTGGAGTACAACTACAACAGCCACAACGTCTATATCATGG
CCGACAAGCAGAAGAACGGCATCAAGGTGAACTTCAAGATCCGCCACAACATCGAGGACGGCAGCGTGCA
GCTCGCCGACCACTACCAGCAGAACACCCCCATCGGCGACGGCCCCGTGCTGCTGCCCGACAACCACTAC
CTGAGCACCCAGTCCGCCCTGAGCAAAGACCCCAACGAGAAGCGCGATCACATGGTCCTGCTGGAGTTCG
TGACCGCCGCCGGGATCACTCTCGGCATGGACGAGCTGTACAAGTCCGGACTCAGATCTCGAGCTCAAGC
TTCGAATTCTAGAAATAATCTGAAACGGTCACAAAGCCATCTTCCTTACTTTACTCCTAAACCACCTCAA
GATAGTGCGGTTATCAAAGCTGGATATTGTGTAAAACAAGGAGCAGTGATGAAAAACTGGAAGAGAAGAT
ATTTTCAATTGGATGAAAACACAATAGGCTACTTCAAATCTGAACTGGAAAAGGAACCTCTTCGTGTAAT
ACCACTTAAAGAGGTTCATAAAGTCCAGGAATGTAAGCAAAGCGACATAATGATGAGGGACAACCTCTTT
GAAATTGTAACAACGTCTCGAACTTTCTATGTGCAGGCTGATAGCCCTGAAGAGATGCACAGTTGGATTA
AAGCAGTCTCTGGCGCCATTGTAGCACAGCGGGGTCCCGGCAGATCTGCGTCTTCTGAGCATCCCCCCGG
TCCTTCAGAATCCAAACACGCTTTCCGTCCTACCAACGCAGCCACCGCCACCTCACATTCCACAGCCTCT
CGCGGAGGCTCAGGGGGTTCCGGCGGAAGAAATAATCTGAAACGGTCACAAAGCCATCTTCCTTACTTTA
CTCCTAAACCACCTCAAGATAGTGCGGTTATCAAAGCTGGATATTGTGTAAAACAAGGAGCAGTGATGAA
AAACTGGAAGAGAAGATATTTTCAATTGGATGAAAACACAATAGGCTACTTCAAATCTGAACTGGAAAAG
GAACCTCTTCGTGTAATACCACTTAAAGAGGTTCATAAAGTCCAGGAATGTAAGCAAAGCGACATAATGA
TGAGGGACAACCTCTTTGAAATTGTAACAACGTCTCGAACTTTCTATGTGCAGGCTGATAGCCCTGAAGA
GATGCACAGTTGGATTAAAGCAGTCTCTGGCGCCATTGTAGCACAGCGGGGTCCCGGCAGATCTGCGTCT
TCTGAGCATCCCCCCGGTCCTTCAGAATCCAAACACGCTTTCCGTCCTACCAACGCAGCCACCGCCACCT
CACATTCCACAGCCTCTCGCTGAGTCGACGGTACCGCGGGCCCGGGATCCACCGGATCTAGATAACTGAT
CATAATCAGCCATACCACATTTGTAGAGGTTTTACTTGCTTTAAAAAACCTCCCACACCTCCCCCTGAAC
CTGAAACATAAAATGAATGCAATTGTTGTTGTTAACTTGTTTATTGCAGCTTATAATGGTTACAAATAAA
GCAATAGCATCACAAATTTCACAAATAAAGCATTTTTTTCACTGCATTCTAGTTGTGGTTTGTCCAAACT
CATCAATGTATCTTAACGCGTAAATTGTAAGCGTTAATATTTTGTTAAAATTCGCGTTAAATTTTTGTTA
AATCAGCTCATTTTTTAACCAATAGGCCGAAATCGGCAAAATCCCTTATAAATCAAAAGAATAGACCGAG
ATAGGGT
[37 nt withheld, positions 2808-2844]
AAAGAACGTGGACTCCAACGTCAAAGG
[49 nt withheld, positions 2872-2920]
T
[91 nt withheld, positions 2922-3012]
G
[124 nt withheld, positions 3014-3137]
CAGGTGGCACTTTTCGGGGAAATGTGCGCGGAACCCCTATTTGTTTATTTTTCTAAATACATTCAAATAT
GTATCCGCTCATGAGACAATAACCCTGATAAATGCTTCAATAATATTGAAAAAGGAAGAGTCCTGAGGCG
GAAAGAACCAGCTGTGGAATGTGTGTCAGTTAGGGTGTGGAAAGTCCCCAGGCTCCCCAGCAGGCAGAAG
TATGCAAAGCATGCATCTCAATTAGTCAGCAACCAGGTGTGGAAAGTCCCCAGGCTCCCCAGCAGGCAGA
AGTATGCAAAGCATGCATCTCAATTAGTCAGCAACCATAGTCCCGCCCCTAACTCCGCCCATCCCGCCCC
TAACTCCGCCCAGTTCCGCCCATTCTCCGCCCCATGGCTGACTAATTTTTTTTATTTATGCAGAGGCCGA
GGCCGCCTCGGCCTCTGAGCTATTCCAGAAGTAGTGAGGAGGCTTTTTTGGAGGCCTAGGCTTTTGCAAA
GATCGATCAAGAGACAGGATGAGGATCGTTTCGCATGATTGAACAAGATGGATTGCACGCAGGTTCTCCG
GCCGCTTGGGTGGAGAGGCTATTCGGCTATGACTGGGCACAACAGACAATCGGCTGCTCTGATGCCGCCG
TGTTCCGGCTGTCAGCGCAGGGGCGCCCGGTTCTTTTTGTCAAGACCGACCTGTCCGGTGCCCTGAATGA
ACTGCAAGACGAGGCAGCGCGGCTATCGTGGCTGGCCACGACGGGCGTTCCTTGCGCAGCTGTGCTCGAC
GTTGTCACTGAAGCGGGAAGGGACTGGCTGCTATTGGGCGAAGTGCCGGGGCAGGATCTCCTGTCATCTC
ACCTTGCTCCTGCCGAGAAAGTATCCATCATGGCTGATGCAATGCGGCGGCTGCATACGCTTGATCCGGC
TACCTGCCCATTCGACCACCAAGCGAAACATCGCATCGAGCGAGCACGTACTCGGATGGAAGCCGGTCTT
GTCGATCAGGATGATCTGGACGAAGAGCATCAGGGGCTCGCGCCAGCCGAACTGTTCGCCAGGCTCAAGG
CGAGCATGCCCGACGGCGAGGATCTCGTCGTGACCCATGGCGATGCCTGCTTGCCGAATATCATGGTGGA
AAATGGCCGCTTTTCTGGATTCATCGACTGTGGCCGGCTGGGTGTGGCGGACCGCTATCAGGACATAGCG
TTGGCTACCCGTGATATTGCTGAAGAGCTTGGCGGCGAATGGGCTGACCGCTTCCTCGTGCTTTACGGTA
TCGCCGCTCCCGATTCGCAGCGCATCGCCTTCTATCGCCTTCTTGACGAGTTCTTCTGAGCGGGACTCTG
GGGTTCGAAATGACCGACCAAGCGACGCCCAACCTGCCATCACGAGATTTCGATTCCACCGCCGCCTTCT
ATGAAAGGTTGGGCTTCGGAATCGTTTTCCGGGACGCCGGCTGGATGATCCTCCAGCGCGGGGATCTCAT
GCTGGAGTTCTTCGCCCACCCTAGGGGGAGGCTAACTGAAACACGGAAGGAGACAATACCGGAAGGAACC
CGCGCTATGACGGCAATAAAAAGACAGAATAAAACGCACGGTGTTGGGTCGTTTGTTCATAAACGCGGGG
TTCGGTCCCAGGGCTGGCACTCTGTCGATACCCCACCGAGACCCCATTGGGGCCAATACGCCCGCGTTTC
TTCCTTTTCCCCACCCCACCCCCCAAGTTCGGGTGAAGGCCCAGGGCTCGCAGCCAACGTCGGGGCGGCA
GGCCCTGCCATAGCCTCAGGTTACTCATATATACTTTAGATTGATTTAAAACTTCATTTTTAATTTAAAA
GGATCTAGGTGAAGATCCTTTTTGATAATCTCATGACCAAAATCCCTTAACGTGAGTTTTCGTTCCACTG
AGCGTCAGACCCCGTAGAAAAGATCAAAGGATCTTCTTGAGATCCTTTTTTTCTGCGCGTAATCTGCTGC
TTGCAAACAAAAAAACCACCGCTACCAGCGGTGGTTTGTTTGCCGGATCAAGAGCTACCAACTCTTTTTC
CGAAGGTAACTGGCTTCAGCAGAGCGCAGATACCAAATACTGTCCTTCTAGTGTAGCCGTAGTTAGGCCA
CCACTTCAAGAACTCTGTAGCACCGCCTACATACCTCGCTCTGCTAATCCTGTTACCAGTGGCTGCTGCC
AGTGGCGATAAGTCGTGTCTTACCGGGTTGGACTCAAGACGATAGTTACCGGATAAGGCGCAGCGGTCGG
GCTGAACGGGGGGTTCGTGCACACAGCCCAGCTTGGAGCGAACGACCTACACCGAACTGAGATACCTACA
GCGTGAGCTATGAGAAAGCGCCACGCTTCCCGAAGGGAGAAAGGCGGACAGGTATCCGGTAAGCGGCAGG
GTCGGAACAGGAGAGCGCACGAGGGAGCTTCCAGGGGGAAACGCCTGGTATCTTTATAGTCCTGTCGGGT
TTCGCCACCTCTGACTTGAGCGTCGATTTTTGTGATGCTCGTCAGGGGGGCGGAGCCTATGGAAAAACGC
CAGCAACGCGGCCTTTTTACGGTTCCTGGCCTTTTGCTGGCCTTTTGCTCACATGTTCTTTCCTGCGTTA
TCCCCTGATTCTGTGGATAACCGTATTACCGCCATGCAT
