Features (pLannotate 1.2.2; 17 found; start..end, strand, type, name):
     61..364     +  enhancer       CMV enhancer: human cytomegalovirus immediate early enhancer
    365..568     +  promoter       CMV promoter: human cytomegalovirus (CMV) immediate early promoter
    658..1374    +  CDS            EGFP: EGFP is a basic (constitutively fluorescent) green fluorescent protein published in 1996, derived from Aequorea victoria. It is reported to be a rapidly-maturing weak dimer with moderate acid sensitivity.
   1375..1410    +  misc_feature   MCS (fragment): multiple cloning site
   1411..1902    +  CDS            PLEKHA1 (fragment): PKHA1_HUMAN - Also known as TAPP1. Experimental evidence at protein level: Swiss-Prot protein existence level 1. Binds specifically to phosphatidylinositol 3,4-diphosphate (PtdIns3,4P2), but not to other phosphoinositides. May recruit other proteins to the plasma membrane. From Homo sapiens (Human).
   1918..2400    +  CDS            PLEKHA1 (fragment): PKHA1_HUMAN - Also known as TAPP1. Experimental evidence at protein level: Swiss-Prot protein existence level 1. Binds specifically to phosphatidylinositol 3,4-diphosphate (PtdIns3,4P2), but not to other phosphoinositides. May recruit other proteins to the plasma membrane. From Homo sapiens (Human).
   2403..2430    +  misc_feature   MCS (fragment): multiple cloning site
   2447..2531    +  CDS            large T antigen (fragment): large T antigen from SV40 (simian virus 40)
   2554..2675    +  polyA_signal   SV40 poly(A) signal: SV40 polyadenylation signal
   2709..3137    -  rep_origin     f1 ori (sequence partly withheld): f1 bacteriophage origin of replication; arrow indicates direction of (+) strand synthesis
   3164..3268    +  promoter       AmpR promoter: bla
   3270..3627    +  promoter       SV40 promoter: SV40 enhancer and early promoter
   3662..4456    +  CDS            NeoR/KanR: aminoglycoside phosphotransferase from Tn5; aph(3')-II (or nptII); confers resistance to neomycin, kanamycin, and G418 (Geneticin®)
   4477..4629    +  CDS            ble (fragment): BLE_KLEPN - Experimental evidence at protein level: Swiss-Prot protein existence level 1. Binding protein with a strong affinity to the bleomycin family of antibiotics. Binds to CL990; an antimitotic-antibiotic compound. From Klebsiella pneumoniae.
   4688..4735    +  polyA_signal   HSV TK poly(A) signal: herpes simplex virus thymidine kinase polyadenylation signal (Cole and Stacy, 1985)
   4826..4842    -  polyA_signal   bGH poly(A) signal (fragment): bovine growth hormone polyadenylation signal
   5064..5652    +  rep_origin     ori: high-copy-number ColE1/pMB1/pBR322/pUC origin of replication
>Addgene plasmid #116854 | NES-EGFP-cPHx2 | addgene full sequence | sequence record 224727 | Addgene NGS Result
TAGTTATTAATAGTAATCAATTACGGGGTCATTAGTTCATAGCCCATATATGGAGTTCCGCGTTACATAA
CTTACGGTAAATGGCCCGCCTGGCTGACCGCCCAACGACCCCCGCCCATTGACGTCAATAATGACGTATG
TTCCCATAGTAACGCCAATAGGGACTTTCCATTGACGTCAATGGGTGGAGTATTTACGGTAAACTGCCCA
CTTGGCAGTACATCAAGTGTATCATATGCCAAGTACGCCCCCTATTGACGTCAATGACGGTAAATGGCCC
GCCTGGCATTATGCCCAGTACATGACCTTATGGGACTTTCCTACTTGGCAGTACATCTACGTATTAGTCA
TCGCTATTACCATGGTGATGCGGTTTTGGCAGTACATCAATGGGCGTGGATAGCGGTTTGACTCACGGGG
ATTTCCAAGTCTCCACCCCATTGACGTCAATGGGAGTTTGTTTTGGCACCAAAATCAACGGGACTTTCCA
AAATGTCGTAACAACTCCGCCCCATTGACGCAAATGGGCGGTAGGCGTGTACGGTGGGAGGTCTATATAA
GCAGAGCTGGTTTAGTGAACCGTCAGATCCGCTAGCCACCATGGCTCTGCAGAAAAAGTTGGAAGAGCTT
GAGCTGGATGAGGCACCGGTCGCCACCATGGTGAGCAAGGGCGAGGAGCTGTTCACCGGGGTGGTGCCCA
TCCTGGTCGAGCTGGACGGCGACGTAAACGGCCACAAGTTCAGCGTGTCCGGCGAGGGCGAGGGCGATGC
CACCTACGGCAAGCTGACCCTGAAGTTCATCTGCACCACCGGCAAGCTGCCCGTGCCCTGGCCCACCCTC
GTGACCACCCTGACCTACGGCGTGCAGTGCTTCAGCCGCTACCCCGACCACATGAAGCAGCACGACTTCT
TCAAGTCCGCCATGCCCGAAGGCTACGTCCAGGAGCGCACCATCTTCTTCAAGGACGACGGCAACTACAA
GACCCGCGCCGAGGTGAAGTTCGAGGGCGACACCCTGGTGAACCGCATCGAGCTGAAGGGCATCGACTTC
AAGGAGGACGGCAACATCCTGGGGCACAAGCTGGAGTACAACTACAACAGCCACAACGTCTATATCATGG
CCGACAAGCAGAAGAACGGCATCAAGGTGAACTTCAAGATCCGCCACAACATCGAGGACGGCAGCGTGCA
GCTCGCCGACCACTACCAGCAGAACACCCCCATCGGCGACGGCCCCGTGCTGCTGCCCGACAACCACTAC
CTGAGCACCCAGTCCGCCCTGAGCAAAGACCCCAACGAGAAGCGCGATCACATGGTCCTGCTGGAGTTCG
TGACCGCCGCCGGGATCACTCTCGGCATGGACGAGCTGTACAAGTCCGGACTCAGATCTCGAGCTCAAGC
TTCGAATTCTAGAAATAATCTGAAACGGTCACAAAGCCATCTTCCTTACTTTACTCCTAAACCACCTCAA
GATAGTGCGGTTATCAAAGCTGGATATTGTGTAAAACAAGGAGCAGTGATGAAAAACTGGAAGAGAAGAT
ATTTTCAATTGGATGAAAACACAATAGGCTACTTCAAATCTGAACTGGAAAAGGAACCTCTTCGTGTAAT
ACCACTTAAAGAGGTTCATAAAGTCCAGGAATGTAAGCAAAGCGACATAATGATGAGGGACAACCTCTTT
GAAATTGTAACAACGTCTCGAACTTTCTATGTGCAGGCTGATAGCCCTGAAGAGATGCACAGTTGGATTA
AAGCAGTCTCTGGCGCCATTGTAGCACAGCGGGGTCCCGGCAGATCTGCGTCTTCTGAGCATCCCCCCGG
TCCTTCAGAATCCAAACACGCTTTCCGTCCTACCAACGCAGCCACCGCCACCTCACATTCCACAGCCTCT
CGCGGAGGCTCAGGGGGTTCCGGCGGAAGAAATAATCTGAAACGGTCACAAAGCCATCTTCCTTACTTTA
CTCCTAAACCACCTCAAGATAGTGCGGTTATCAAAGCTGGATATTGTGTAAAACAAGGAGCAGTGATGAA
AAACTGGAAGAGAAGATATTTTCAATTGGATGAAAACACAATAGGCTACTTCAAATCTGAACTGGAAAAG
GAACCTCTTCGTGTAATACCACTTAAAGAGGTTCATAAAGTCCAGGAATGTAAGCAAAGCGACATAATGA
TGAGGGACAACCTCTTTGAAATTGTAACAACGTCTCGAACTTTCTATGTGCAGGCTGATAGCCCTGAAGA
GATGCACAGTTGGATTAAAGCAGTCTCTGGCGCCATTGTAGCACAGCGGGGTCCCGGCAGATCTGCGTCT
TCTGAGCATCCCCCCGGTCCTTCAGAATCCAAACACGCTTTCCGTCCTACCAACGCAGCCACCGCCACCT
CACATTCCACAGCCTCTCGCTGAGTCGACGGTACCGCGGGCCCGGGATCCACCGGATCTAGATAACTGAT
CATAATCAGCCATACCACATTTGTAGAGGTTTTACTTGCTTTAAAAAACCTCCCACACCTCCCCCTGAAC
CTGAAACATAAAATGAATGCAATTGTTGTTGTTAACTTGTTTATTGCAGCTTATAATGGTTACAAATAAA
GCAATAGCATCACAAATTTCACAAATAAAGCATTTTTTTCACTGCATTCTAGTTGTGGTTTGTCCAAACT
CATCAATGTATCTTAACGCGTAAATTGTAAGCGTTAATATTTTGTTAAAATTCGCGTTAAATTTTTGTTA
AATCAGCTCATTTTTTAACCAATAGGCCGAAATCGGCAAAATCCCTTATAAATCAAAAGAATAGACCGAG
ATAGGGT
[37 nt withheld, positions 2808-2844]
AAAGAACGTGGACTCCAACGTCAAAGG
[49 nt withheld, positions 2872-2920]
T
[91 nt withheld, positions 2922-3012]
G
[124 nt withheld, positions 3014-3137]
CAGGTGGCACTTTTCGGGGAAATGTGCGCGGAACCCCTATTTGTTTATTTTTCTAAATACATTCAAATAT
GTATCCGCTCATGAGACAATAACCCTGATAAATGCTTCAATAATATTGAAAAAGGAAGAGTCCTGAGGCG
GAAAGAACCAGCTGTGGAATGTGTGTCAGTTAGGGTGTGGAAAGTCCCCAGGCTCCCCAGCAGGCAGAAG
TATGCAAAGCATGCATCTCAATTAGTCAGCAACCAGGTGTGGAAAGTCCCCAGGCTCCCCAGCAGGCAGA
AGTATGCAAAGCATGCATCTCAATTAGTCAGCAACCATAGTCCCGCCCCTAACTCCGCCCATCCCGCCCC
TAACTCCGCCCAGTTCCGCCCATTCTCCGCCCCATGGCTGACTAATTTTTTTTATTTATGCAGAGGCCGA
GGCCGCCTCGGCCTCTGAGCTATTCCAGAAGTAGTGAGGAGGCTTTTTTGGAGGCCTAGGCTTTTGCAAA
GATCGATCAAGAGACAGGATGAGGATCGTTTCGCATGATTGAACAAGATGGATTGCACGCAGGTTCTCCG
GCCGCTTGGGTGGAGAGGCTATTCGGCTATGACTGGGCACAACAGACAATCGGCTGCTCTGATGCCGCCG
TGTTCCGGCTGTCAGCGCAGGGGCGCCCGGTTCTTTTTGTCAAGACCGACCTGTCCGGTGCCCTGAATGA
ACTGCAAGACGAGGCAGCGCGGCTATCGTGGCTGGCCACGACGGGCGTTCCTTGCGCAGCTGTGCTCGAC
GTTGTCACTGAAGCGGGAAGGGACTGGCTGCTATTGGGCGAAGTGCCGGGGCAGGATCTCCTGTCATCTC
ACCTTGCTCCTGCCGAGAAAGTATCCATCATGGCTGATGCAATGCGGCGGCTGCATACGCTTGATCCGGC
TACCTGCCCATTCGACCACCAAGCGAAACATCGCATCGAGCGAGCACGTACTCGGATGGAAGCCGGTCTT
GTCGATCAGGATGATCTGGACGAAGAGCATCAGGGGCTCGCGCCAGCCGAACTGTTCGCCAGGCTCAAGG
CGAGCATGCCCGACGGCGAGGATCTCGTCGTGACCCATGGCGATGCCTGCTTGCCGAATATCATGGTGGA
AAATGGCCGCTTTTCTGGATTCATCGACTGTGGCCGGCTGGGTGTGGCGGACCGCTATCAGGACATAGCG
TTGGCTACCCGTGATATTGCTGAAGAGCTTGGCGGCGAATGGGCTGACCGCTTCCTCGTGCTTTACGGTA
TCGCCGCTCCCGATTCGCAGCGCATCGCCTTCTATCGCCTTCTTGACGAGTTCTTCTGAGCGGGACTCTG
GGGTTCGAAATGACCGACCAAGCGACGCCCAACCTGCCATCACGAGATTTCGATTCCACCGCCGCCTTCT
ATGAAAGGTTGGGCTTCGGAATCGTTTTCCGGGACGCCGGCTGGATGATCCTCCAGCGCGGGGATCTCAT
GCTGGAGTTCTTCGCCCACCCTAGGGGGAGGCTAACTGAAACACGGAAGGAGACAATACCGGAAGGAACC
CGCGCTATGACGGCAATAAAAAGACAGAATAAAACGCACGGTGTTGGGTCGTTTGTTCATAAACGCGGGG
TTCGGTCCCAGGGCTGGCACTCTGTCGATACCCCACCGAGACCCCATTGGGGCCAATACGCCCGCGTTTC
TTCCTTTTCCCCACCCCACCCCCCAAGTTCGGGTGAAGGCCCAGGGCTCGCAGCCAACGTCGGGGCGGCA
GGCCCTGCCATAGCCTCAGGTTACTCATATATACTTTAGATTGATTTAAAACTTCATTTTTAATTTAAAA
GGATCTAGGTGAAGATCCTTTTTGATAATCTCATGACCAAAATCCCTTAACGTGAGTTTTCGTTCCACTG
AGCGTCAGACCCCGTAGAAAAGATCAAAGGATCTTCTTGAGATCCTTTTTTTCTGCGCGTAATCTGCTGC
TTGCAAACAAAAAAACCACCGCTACCAGCGGTGGTTTGTTTGCCGGATCAAGAGCTACCAACTCTTTTTC
CGAAGGTAACTGGCTTCAGCAGAGCGCAGATACCAAATACTGTTCTTCTAGTGTAGCCGTAGTTAGGCCA
CCACTTCAAGAACTCTGTAGCACCGCCTACATACCTCGCTCTGCTAATCCTGTTACCAGTGGCTGCTGCC
AGTGGCGATAAGTCGTGTCTTACCGGGTTGGACTCAAGACGATAGTTACCGGATAAGGCGCAGCGGTCGG
GCTGAACGGGGGGTTCGTGCACACAGCCCAGCTTGGAGCGAACGACCTACACCGAACTGAGATACCTACA
GCGTGAGCTATGAGAAAGCGCCACGCTTCCCGAAGGGAGAAAGGCGGACAGGTATCCGGTAAGCGGCAGG
GTCGGAACAGGAGAGCGCACGAGGGAGCTTCCAGGGGGAAACGCCTGGTATCTTTATAGTCCTGTCGGGT
TTCGCCACCTCTGACTTGAGCGTCGATTTTTGTGATGCTCGTCAGGGGGGCGGAGCCTATGGAAAAACGC
CAGCAACGCGGCCTTTTTACGGTTCCTGGCCTTTTGCTGGCCTTTTGCTCACATGTTCTTTCCTGCGTTA
TCCCCTGATTCTGTGGATAACCGTATTACCGCCATGCAT
